Addgene plasmid #89288: pET151-Vps4(101-437)-Hcp1 K321D
Purpose: Bacterial expression of S. cerevisiae Vps4 AAA ATPase cassette fused to P. aeruginosa Hcp1
Depositing lab: Chris Hill. Depositing organization: University of Utah. Publication: Structural Basis of Protein Translocation by the Vps4-Vta1 AAA ATPase. Monroe N, Han H, Shen PS, Sundquist WI, Hill CP. Elife. 2017 Apr 5;6. pii: e24487. doi: 10.7554/eLife.24487. PubMed 28379137.
Backbone
  Vector backbone: pET151
  Backbone manufacturer: Invitrogen
  Backbone size w/o insert (bp): 5700
  Total vector size (bp): 7300
  Vector type: Bacterial Expression
Growth in bacteria
  Bacterial resistance: Ampicillin, 100 μg/mL
  Growth temperature: 37°C
  Growth strain: DH5alpha
  Copy number: Low Copy
Gene/Insert
  Gene/Insert name: Vacuolar protein sorting-associated protein 4 (alt name: Vps4)
  Species: S. cerevisiae (budding yeast)
  Insert size (bp): 1554
  Mutation: deleted amino acids 1-100, mutated Lys-321 to Asp
  GenBank ID: NM_001184270
  Entrez Gene: VPS4 (a.k.a. YPR173C, CSC1, DID6, END13, GRD13, VPL4, VPT10)
  Promoter: T7
  Tag / fusion protein: 6xHis-V5-TEV (N terminal on backbone); Hcp1 (C terminal on insert)
  Cloning method: Ligation Independent Cloning
  Sequencing primers: 5′ TAATACGACTCACTATAGG; 3′ GCTAGTTATTGCTCAGCGG
Terms and licenses: Academic/Nonprofit Terms; Industry Terms: Not Available to Industry
How to cite: pET151-Vps4(101-437)-Hcp1 K321D was a gift from Chris Hill (Addgene plasmid # 89288 ; http://n2t.net/addgene:89288 ; RRID:Addgene_89288)
