[The description below was written by a language model from this plasmid's Addgene catalogue record and pLannotate feature annotations shown in this document.]
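Description:
pET151-Vps4(101-437)-Hcp1 K321D is a bacterial expression plasmid of about 7.3 kb built on the Invitrogen pET151 backbone. It produces a truncated, mutated form of the Saccharomyces cerevisiae AAA ATPase Vps4 fused to Pseudomonas aeruginosa Hcp1. The backbone is pBR322-derived and carries a ColE1/pMB1-type origin together with the bom region and the rop gene. The presence of rop agrees with the catalogue listing of low copy number. Selection is by ampicillin through the bla (AmpR) gene. Several short tetracycline-resistance fragments annotated around the backbone are non-functional pBR322 remnants rather than usable markers.

The expression cassette is driven by a T7 promoter followed by a lac operator and the T7 gene 10 ribosome binding site, and it ends at a T7 terminator. The plasmid also encodes lacI, so transcription is repressed until IPTG is added, and it requires a host that supplies T7 RNA polymerase. The open reading frame starts with the backbone-encoded N-terminal 6xHis-V5-TEV leader. The feature table annotates only the V5 epitope and the TEV protease site, and the His tag is known from the catalogue entry. This leader allows affinity purification, immunodetection and proteolytic removal of the tags. Next comes Vps4 residues 101–437, which lacks the first 100 amino acids and so retains the ATPase cassette, with the Lys-321 to Asp substitution. A short unannotated stretch joins it to full-length Hcp1 at the C terminus.

The record states the purpose as bacterial expression of this fusion protein, and the associated publication is a structural study of protein translocation by the Vps4-Vta1 ATPase. The record does not explain the rationale for the Hcp1 fusion or for the K321D mutation.
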