Features (pLannotate 1.2.2; 22 found; start..end, strand, type, name):
    209..227     +  promoter       T7 promoter: promoter for bacteriophage T7 RNA polymerase
    228..252     +  protein_bind   lac operator: The lac repressor binds to the lac operator to inhibit transcription in E. coli. This inhibition can be relieved by adding lactose or isopropyl-β-D-thiogalactopyranoside (IPTG). lac repressor encoded by lacI
    267..289     +  RBS            RBS: efficient ribosome binding site from bacteriophage T7 gene 10 (Olins and Rangwala, 1989)
    318..359     +  CDS            V5 tag: epitope tag from simian virus 5
    360..379     +  CDS            TEV site (fragment): tobacco etch virus (TEV) protease recognition and cleavage site
    381..1391    +  CDS            VPS4 (fragment): VPS4_YEAST - Also known as CSC1, DID6, END13, GRD13, VPL4, VPT10. Experimental evidence at protein level: Swiss-Prot protein existence level 1. Involved in the transport of biosynthetic membrane proteins from the prevacuolar/endosomal compartment to the vacuole. Required for multivesicular body (MVB) protein sorting. Catalyzes the ATP-dependent dissociation of class E VPS proteins from endosomal membranes, such as the disassembly of the ESCRT-III complex. From Saccharomyces cerevisiae (strain ATCC 204508 / S288c) (Baker's yeast).
   1446..1931    +  CDS            hcp1: HCP1_PSEAE - Experimental evidence at protein level: Swiss-Prot protein existence level 1. Required for assembly of the protein secretion apparatus HSI- I. Actively secreted during chronic infection of cystic fibrosis patients. From Pseudomonas aeruginosa (strain ATCC 15692 / DSM 22644 / CIP 104116 / JCM 14847 / LMG 12228 / 1C / PRS 101 / PAO1).
   1960..2009    +  CDS            SET1 (fragment): solubility-enhancement tag derived from T7 phage gene 10B
   2017..2064    +  terminator     T7 terminator: transcription terminator for bacteriophage T7 RNA polymerase
   2087..2191    -  CDS            TcR (fragment): tetracycline efflux protein; tet; confers resistance to tetracycline
   2248..2271    -  promoter       tet promoter (fragment): E. coli promoter for tetracycline efflux protein gene
   2388..2492    +  promoter       AmpR promoter: bla
   2493..3353    +  CDS            AmpR: β-lactamase; bla; confers resistance to ampicillin, carbenicillin, and related antibiotics
   3524..4112    +  rep_origin     ori: high-copy-number ColE1/pMB1/pBR322/pUC origin of replication
   4298..4437    -  misc_feature   bom: basis of mobility region from pBR322
   4539..4730    -  CDS            rop: Rop protein, which maintains plasmids at low copy number; rop
   4747..5127    +  CDS            YPB1_ECOLX: Protein predicted: Swiss-Prot protein existence level 4. From Escherichia coli.
   5369..5993    -  CDS            TcR (fragment): tetracycline efflux protein; tet; confers resistance to tetracycline
   6008..6029    -  protein_bind   CAP binding site: CAP binding activates transcription in the presence of cAMP. E. coli catabolite activator protein
   6042..7124    -  CDS            lacI: lac repressor; lacI; The lac repressor binds to the lac operator to inhibit transcription in E. coli. This inhibition can be relieved by adding lactose or isopropyl-β-D-thiogalactopyranoside (IPTG).
   7125..7202    -  promoter       lacI promoter: lacI
   7210..187     -  CDS            TcR (fragment) (across the origin): tetracycline efflux protein; tet; confers resistance to tetracycline
>Addgene plasmid #89288 | pET151-Vps4(101-437)-Hcp1 K321D | addgene full sequence | sequence record 175369 | Addgene NGS Result
CAAGGAGATGGCGCCCAACAGTCCCCCGGCCACGGGGCCTGCCACCATACCCACGCCGAAACAAGCGCTC
ATGAGCCCGAAGTGGCGAGCCCGATCTTCCCCATCGGTGATGTCGGCGATATAGGCGCCAGCAACCGCAC
CTGTGGCGCCGGTGATGCCGGCCACGATGCGTCCGGCGTAGAGGATCGAGATCTCGATCCCGCGAAATTA
ATACGACTCACTATAGGGGAATTGTGAGCGGATAACAATTCCCCTCTAGAAATAATTTTGTTTAACTTTA
AGAAGGAGATATACATATGCATCATCACCATCACCATGGTAAGCCTATCCCTAACCCTCTCCTCGGTCTC
GATTCTACGGAAAACCTGTATTTTCAGGGACAGGAAGAGGGTGAGGATAATGGTGGAGAAGACAACAAAA
AGCTAAGAGGTGCCTTATCGAGTGCTATTTTGTCTGAGAAGCCCAATGTTAAGTGGGAAGACGTGGCTGG
ACTGGAAGGAGCCAAAGAGGCCCTTAAAGAAGCCGTTATTTTACCTGTCAAGTTCCCACATTTGTTCAAA
GGTAACCGTAAGCCCACTTCGGGAATCTTATTGTACGGACCACCAGGTACAGGTAAATCATATTTGGCAA
AAGCAGTGGCCACCGAGGCCAATTCTACCTTTTTCAGTGTTAGTTCCAGTGATTTGGTTTCTAAGTGGAT
GGGTGAATCTGAAAAACTTGTCAAACAGTTATTTGCGATGGCAAGAGAAAATAAACCTTCTATTATTTTT
ATAGATGAAGTGGATGCGCTAACAGGTACCAGAGGAGAAGGAGAGAGCGAAGCAAGTAGAAGAATTAAAA
CAGAATTATTGGTACAAATGAATGGTGTTGGGAATGACTCCCAAGGTGTTTTGGTCCTTGGCGCAACAAA
TATCCCATGGCAACTGGACAGTGCCATCAGGAGAAGATTTGAAAGAAGAATATATATACCATTACCAGAT
TTGGCGGCAAGAACCACCATGTTCGAGATTAACGTCGGCGACACTCCATGCGTATTGACCGATGAAGATT
ATAGAACTTTAGGTGCAATGACTGAAGGTTATTCCGGGAGTGATATTGCTGTAGTGGTGAAAGATGCGCT
AATGCAACCGATAAGAAAAATTCAAAGCGCGACACATTTCAAAGATGTCTCTACGGAGGACGACGAAACA
AGAAAACTAACACCATGCTCTCCAGGTGATGATGGCGCCATCGAGATGAGTTGGACGGATATTGAAGCTG
ATGAATTAAAAGAACCAGATCTCACCATAAAGGATTTCTTAAAGGCTATCAAATCGACGAGACCTACCGT
GAATGAGGATGACTTGCTGAAGCAAGAACAGTTCACTAGAGATTTTGGTCAAGAAGGTAACGGTGGTGGC
GGGTCTGGAGGTGGAGGCAGTGGCGGAGGTGGGAGCGGAGGCGGGATGGCTGTTGATATGTTCATCAAGA
TCGGCGACGTCAAGGGTGAGTCCAAGGACAAGACTCACGCCGAGGAAATCGACGTGCTGGCATGGAGCTG
GGGCATGTCCCAGTCCGGGTCGATGCACATGGGCGGTGGCGGCGGCGCCGGCAAGGTCAACGTGCAGGAC
CTGTCGTTCACCAAGTACATCGACAAGTCCACGCCCAACCTGATGATGGCCTGCTCCAGCGGCAAGCACT
ATCCGCAGGCGAAGCTGACCATCCGCAAGGCCGGCGGCGAGAACCAGGTCGAGTACCTGATCATCACCCT
GAAGGAAGTCCTGGTGTCCTCGGTGAGCACCGGCGGCAGCGGTGGCGAGGATCGCCTGACCGAGAACGTG
ACCCTGAACTTCGCCCAGGTCCAGGTCGACTACCAGCCGCAGAAGGCGGATGGCGCGAAGGACGGCGGTC
CGGTCAAGTACGGCTGGAACATCCGCCAGAACGTGCAGGCCGGATAATAAAAGGGCGAGCTCAGATCCGG
CTGCTAACAAAGCCCGAAAGGAAGCTGAGTTGGCTGCTGCCACCGCTGAGCAATAACTAGCATAACCCCT
TGGGGCCTCTAAACGGGTCTTGAGGGGTTTTTTGCTGAAAGGAGGAACTATATCCGGATATCCCGCAAGA
GGCCCGGCAGTACCGGCATAACCAAGCCTATGCCTACAGCATCCAGGGTGACGGTGCCGAGGATGACGAT
GAGCGCATTGTTAGATTTCATACACGGTGCCTGACTGCGTTAGCAATTTAACTGTGATAAACTACCGCAT
TAAAGCTAGCTTATCGATGATAAGCTGTCAAACATGAGAATTAATTCTTGAAGACGAAAGGGCCTCGTGA
TACGCCTATTTTTATAGGTTAATGTCATGATAATAATGGTTTCTTAGACGTCAGGTGGCACTTTTCGGGG
AAATGTGCGCGGAACCCCTATTTGTTTATTTTTCTAAATACATTCAAATATGTATCCGCTCATGAGACAA
TAACCCTGATAAATGCTTCAATAATATTGAAAAAGGAAGAGTATGAGTATTCAACATTTCCGTGTCGCCC
TTATTCCCTTTTTTGCGGCATTTTGCCTTCCTGTTTTTGCTCACCCAGAAACGCTGGTGAAAGTAAAAGA
TGCTGAAGATCAGTTGGGTGCACGAGTGGGTTACATCGAACTGGATCTCAACAGCGGTAAGATCCTTGAG
AGTTTTCGCCCCGAAGAACGTTTTCCAATGATGAGCACTTTTAAAGTTCTGCTATGTGGCGCGGTATTAT
CCCGTGTTGACGCCGGGCAAGAGCAACTCGGTCGCCGCATACACTATTCTCAGAATGACTTGGTTGAGTA
CTCACCAGTCACAGAAAAGCATCTTACGGATGGCATGACAGTAAGAGAATTATGCAGTGCTGCCATAACC
ATGAGTGATAACACTGCGGCCAACTTACTTCTGACAACGATCGGAGGACCGAAGGAGCTAACCGCTTTTT
TGCACAACATGGGGGATCATGTAACTCGCCTTGATCGTTGGGAACCGGAGCTGAATGAAGCCATACCAAA
CGACGAGCGTGACACCACGATGCCTGCAGCAATGGCAACAACGTTGCGCAAACTATTAACTGGCGAACTA
CTTACTCTAGCTTCCCGGCAACAATTAATAGACTGGATGGAGGCGGATAAAGTTGCAGGACCACTTCTGC
GCTCGGCCCTTCCGGCTGGCTGGTTTATTGCTGATAAATCTGGAGCCGGTGAGCGTGGGTCTCGCGGTAT
CATTGCAGCACTGGGGCCAGATGGTAAGCCCTCCCGTATCGTAGTTATCTACACGACGGGGAGTCAGGCA
ACTATGGATGAACGAAATAGACAGATCGCTGAGATAGGTGCCTCACTGATTAAGCATTGGTAACTGTCAG
ACCAAGTTTACTCATATATACTTTAGATTGATTTAAAACTTCATTTTTAATTTAAAAGGATCTAGGTGAA
GATCCTTTTTGATAATCTCATGACCAAAATCCCTTAACGTGAGTTTTCGTTCCACTGAGCGTCAGACCCC
GTAGAAAAGATCAAAGGATCTTCTTGAGATCCTTTTTTTCTGCGCGTAATCTGCTGCTTGCAAACAAAAA
AACCACCGCTACCAGCGGTGGTTTGTTTGCCGGATCAAGAGCTACCAACTCTTTTTCCGAAGGTAACTGG
CTTCAGCAGAGCGCAGATACCAAATACTGTCCTTCTAGTGTAGCCGTAGTTAGGCCACCACTTCAAGAAC
TCTGTAGCACCGCCTACATACCTCGCTCTGCTAATCCTGTTACCAGTGGCTGCTGCCAGTGGCGATAAGT
CGTGTCTTACCGGGTTGGACTCAAGACGATAGTTACCGGATAAGGCGCAGCGGTCGGGCTGAACGGGGGG
TTCGTGCACACAGCCCAGCTTGGAGCGAACGACCTACACCGAACTGAGATACCTACAGCGTGAGCTATGA
GAAAGCGCCACGCTTCCCGAAGGGAGAAAGGCGGACAGGTATCCGGTAAGCGGCAGGGTCGGAACAGGAG
AGCGCACGAGGGAGCTTCCAGGGGGAAACGCCTGGTATCTTTATAGTCCTGTCGGGTTTCGCCACCTCTG
ACTTGAGCGTCGATTTTTGTGATGCTCGTCAGGGGGGCGGAGCCTATGGAAAAACGCCAGCAACGCGGCC
TTTTTACGGTTCCTGGCCTTTTGCTGGCCTTTTGCTCACATGTTCTTTCCTGCGTTATCCCCTGATTCTG
TGGATAACCGTATTACCGCCTTTGAGTGAGCTGATACCGCTCGCCGCAGCCGAACGACCGAGCGCAGCGA
GTCAGTGAGCGAGGAAGCGGAAGAGCGCCTGATGCGGTATTTTCTCCTTACGCATCTGTGCGGTATTTCA
CACCGCAATGGTGCACTCTCAGTACAATCTGCTCTGATGCCGCATAGTTAAGCCAGTATACACTCCGCTA
TCGCTACGTGACTGGGTCATGGCTGCGCCCCGACACCCGCCAACACCCGCTGACGCGCCCTGACGGGCTT
GTCTGCTCCCGGCATCCGCTTACAGACAAGCTGTGACCGTCTCCGGGAGCTGCATGTGTCAGAGGTTTTC
ACCGTCATCACCGAAACGCGCGAGGCAGCTGCGGTAAAGCTCATCAGCGTGGTCGTGAAGCGATTCACAG
ATGTCTGCCTGTTCATCCGCGTCCAGCTCGTTGAGTTTCTCCAGAAGCGTTAATGTCTGGCTTCTGATAA
AGCGGGCCATGTTAAGGGCGGTTTTTTCCTGTTTGGTCACTGATGCCTCCGTGTAAGGGGGATTTCTGTT
CATGGGGGTAATGATACCGATGAAACGAGAGAGGATGCTCACGATACGGGTTACTGATGATGAACATGCC
CGGTTACTGGAACGTTGTGAGGGTAAACAACTGGCGGTATGGATGCGGCGGGACCAGAGAAAAATCACTC
AGGGTCAATGCCAGCGCTTCGTTAATACAGATGTAGGTGTTCCACAGGGTAGCCAGCAGCATCCTGCGAT
GCAGATCCGGAACATAATGGTGCAGGGCGCTGACTTCCGCGTTTCCAGACTTTACGAAACACGGAAACCG
AAGACCATTCATGTTGTTGCTCAGGTCGCAGACGTTTTGCAGCAGCAGTCGCTTCACGTTCGCTCGCGTA
TCGGTGATTCATTCTGCTAACCAGTAAGGCAACCCCGCCAGCCTAGCCGGGTCCTCAACGACAGGAGCAC
GATCATGCGCACCCGTGGCCAGGACCCAACGCTGCCCGAGATGCGCCGCGTGCGGCTGCTGGAGATGGCG
GACGCGATGGATATGTTCTGCCAAGGGTTGGTTTGCGCATTCACAGTTCTCCGCAAGAATTGATTGGCTC
CAATTCTTGGAGTGGTGAATCCGTTAGCGAGGTGCCGCCGGCTTCCATTCAGGTCGAGGTGGCCCGGCTC
CATGCACCGCGACGCAACGCGGGGAGGCAGACAAGGTATAGGGCGGCGCCTACAATCCATGCCAACCCGT
TCCATGTGCTCGCCGAGGCGGCATAAATCGCCGTGACGATCAGCGGTCCAATGATCGAAGTTAGGCTGGT
AAGAGCCGCGAGCGATCCTTGAAGCTGTCCCTGATGGTCGTCATCTACCTGCCTGGACAGCATGGCCTGC
AACGCGGGCATCCCGATGCCGCCGGAAGCGAGAAGAATCATAATGGGGAAGGCCATCCAGCCTCGCGTCG
CGAACGCCAGCAAGACGTAGCCCAGCGCGTCGGCCGCCATGCCGGCGATAATGGCCTGCTTCTCGCCGAA
ACGTTTGGTGGCGGGACCAGTGACGAAGGCTTGAGCGAGGGCGTGCAAGATTCCGAATACCGCAAGCGAC
AGGCCGATCATCGTCGCGCTCCAGCGAAAGCGGTCCTCGCCGAAAATGACCCAGAGCGCTGCCGGCACCT
GTCCTACGAGTTGCATGATAAAGAAGACAGTCATAAGTGCGGCGACGATAGTCATGCCCCGCGCCCACCG
GAAGGAGCTGACTGGGTTGAAGGCTCTCAAGGGCATCGGTCGAGATCCCGGTGCCTAATGAGTGAGCTAA
CTTACATTAATTGCGTTGCGCTCACTGCCCGCTTTCCAGTCGGGAAACCTGTCGTGCCAGCTGCATTAAT
GAATCGGCCAACGCGCGGGGAGAGGCGGTTTGCGTATTGGGCGCCAGGGTGGTTTTTCTTTTCACCAGTG
AGACGGGCAACAGCTGATTGCCCTTCACCGCCTGGCCCTGAGAGAGTTGCAGCAAGCGGTCCACGCTGGT
TTGCCCCAGCAGGCGAAAATCCTGTTTGATGGTGGTTAACGGCGGGATATAACATGAGCTGTCTTCGGTA
TCGTCGTATCCCACTACCGAGATATCCGCACCAACGCGCAGCCCGGACTCGGTAATGGCGCGCATTGCGC
CCAGCGCCATCTGATCGTTGGCAACCAGCATCGCAGTGGGAACGATGCCCTCATTCAGCATTTGCATGGT
TTGTTGAAAACCGGACATGGCACTCCAGTCGCCTTCCCGTTCCGCTATCGGCTGAATTTGATTGCGAGTG
AGATATTTATGCCAGCCAGCCAGACGCAGACGCGCCGAGACAGAACTTAATGGGCCCGCTAACAGCGCGA
TTTGCTGGTGACCCAATGCGACCAGATGCTCCACGCCCAGTCGCGTACCGTCTTCATGGGAGAAAATAAT
ACTGTTGATGGGTGTCTGGTCAGAGACATCAAGAAATAACGCCGGAACATTAGTGCAGGCAGCTTCCACA
GCAATGGCATCCTGGTCATCCAGCGGATAGTTAATGATCAGCCCACTGACGCGTTGCGCGAGAAGATTGT
GCACCGCCGCTTTACAGGCTTCGACGCCGCTTCGTTCTACCATCGACACCACCACGCTGGCACCCAGTTG
ATCGGCGCGAGATTTAATCGCCGCGACAATTTGCGACGGCGCGTGCAGGGCCAGACTGGAGGTGGCAACG
CCAATCAGCAACGACTGTTTGCCCGCCAGTTGTTGTGCCACGCGGTTGGGAATGTAATTCAGCTCCGCCA
TCGCCGCTTCCACTTTTTCCCGCGTTTTCGCAGAAACGTGGCTGGCCTGGTTCACCACGCGGGAAACGGT
CTGATAAGAGACACCGGCATACTCTGCGACATCGTATAACGTTACTGGTTTCACATTCACCACCCTGAAT
TGACTCTCTTCCGGGCGCTATCATGCCATACCGCGAAAGGTTTTGCGCCATTCGATGGTGTCCGGGATCT
CGACGCTCTCCCTTATGCGACTCCTGCATTAGGAAGCAGCCCAGTAGTAGGTTGAGGCCGTTGAGCACCG
CCGCCGCAAGGAATGGTGCATG
